>Addgene plasmid #186026 | lentiCRISPR v2-sgFSP1 | addgene full sequence | sequence record 364866 | Addgene NGS Result
GTACTGGGTCTCTCTGGTTAGACCAGATCTGAGCCTGGGAGCTCTCTGGCTAACTAGGGAACCCACTGCT
TAAGCCTCAATAAAGCTTGCCTTGAGTGCTTCAAGTAGTGTGTGCCCGTCTGTTGTGTGACTCTGGTAAC
TAGAGATCCCTCAGACCCTTTTAGTCAGTGTGGAAAATCTCTAGCAGTGGCGCCCGAACAGGGACTTGAA
AGCGAAAGGGAAACCAGAGGAGCTCTCTCGACGCAGGACTCGGCTTGCTGAAGCGCGCACGGCAAGAGGC
GAGGGGCGGCGACTGGTGAGTACGCCAAAAATTTTGACTAGCGGAGGCTAGAAGGAGAGAGATGGGTGCG
AGAGCGTCAGTATTAAGCGGGGGAGAATTAGATCGCGATGGGAAAAAATTCGGTTAAGGCCAGGGGGAAA
GAAAAAATATAAATTAAAACATATAGTATGGGCAAGCAGGGAGCTAGAACGATTCGCAGTTAATCCTGGC
CTGTTAGAAACATCAGAAGGCTGTAGACAAATACTGGGACAGCTACAACCATCCCTTCAGACAGGATCAG
AAGAACTTAGATCATTATATAATACAGTAGCAACCCTCTATTGTGTGCATCAAAGGATAGAGATAAAAGA
CACCAAGGAAGCTTTAGACAAGATAGAGGAAGAGCAAAACAAAAGTAAGACCACCGCACAGCAAGCGGCC
GCTGATCTTCAGACCTGGAGGAGGAGATATGAGGGACAATTGGAGAAGTGAATTATATAAATATAAAGTA
GTAAAAATTGAACCATTAGGAGTAGCACCCACCAAGGCAAAGAGAAGAGTGGTGCAGAGAGAAAAAAGAG
CAGTGGGAATAGGAGCTTTGTTCCTTGGGTTCTTGGGAGCAGCAGGAAGCACTATGGGCGCAGCGTCAAT
GACGCTGACGGTACAGGCCAGACAATTATTGTCTGGTATAGTGCAGCAGCAGAACAATTTGCTGAGGGCT
ATTGAGGCGCAACAGCATCTGTTGCAACTCACAGTCTGGGGCATCAAGCAGCTCCAGGCAAGAATCCTGG
CTGTGGAAAGATACCTAAAGGATCAACAGCTCCTGGGGATTTGGGGTTGCTCTGGAAAACTCATTTGCAC
CACTGCTGTGCCTTGGAATGCTAGTTGGAGTAATAAATCTCTGGAACAGATTTGGAATCACACGACCTGG
ATGGAGTGGGACAGAGAAATTAACAATTACACAAGCTTAATACACTCCTTAATTGAAGAATCGCAAAACC
AGCAAGAAAAGAATGAACAAGAATTATTGGAATTAGATAAATGGGCAAGTTTGTGGAATTGGTTTAACAT
AACAAATTGGCTGTGGTATATAAAATTATTCATAATGATAGTAGGAGGCTTGGTAGGTTTAAGAATAGTT
TTTGCTGTACTTTCTATAGTGAATAGAGTTAGGCAGGGATATTCACCATTATCGTTTCAGACCCACCTCC
CAACCCCGAGGGGACCCGACAGGCCCGAAGGAATAGAAGAAGAAGGTGGAGAGAGAGACAGAGACAGATC
CATTCGATTAGTGAACGGATCGGCACTGCGTGCGCCAATTCTGCAGACAAATGGCAGTATTCATCCACAA
TTTTAAAAGAAAAGGGGGGATTGGGGGGTACAGTGCAGGGGAAAGAATAGTAGACATAATAGCAACAGAC
ATACAAACTAAAGAATTACAAAAACAAATTACAAAAATTCAAAATTTTCGGGTTTATTACAGGGACAGCA
GAGATCCAGTTTGGTTAATTAAGGTACCGAGGGCCTATTTCCCATGATTCCTTCATATTTGCATATACGA
TACAAGGCTGTTAGAGAGATAATTAGAATTAATTTGACTGTAAACACAAAGATATTAGTACAAAATACGT
GACGTAGAAAGTAATAATTTCTTGGGTAGTTTGCAGTTTTAAAATTATGTTTTAAAATGGACTATCATAT
GCTTACCGTAACTTGAAAGTATTTCGATTTCTTGGCTTTATATATCTTGTGGAAAGGACGAAACACCGTC
CCGATTCCACCGAGACCTGTTTTAGAGCTAGAAATAGCAAGTTAAAATAAGGCTAGTCCGTTATCAACTT
GAAAAAGTGGCACCGAGTCGGTGCTTTTTTGAATTCGCTAGCTAGGTCTTGAAAGGAGTGGGAATTGGCT
CCGGTGCCCGTCAGTGGGCAGAGCGCACATCGCCCACAGTCCCCGAGAAGTTGGGGGGAGGGGTCGGCAA
TTGATCCGGTGCCTAGAGAAGGTGGCGCGGGGTAAACTGGGAAAGTGATGTCGTGTACTGGCTCCGCCTT
TTTCCCGAGGGTGGGGGAGAACCGTATATAAGTGCAGTAGTCGCCGTGAACGTTCTTTTTCGCAACGGGT
TTGCCGCCAGAACACAGGACCGGTTCTAGAGCGCTGCCACCATGGACAAGAAGTACAGCATCGGCCTGGA
CATCGGCACCAACTCTGTGGGCTGGGCCGTGATCACCGACGAGTACAAGGTGCCCAGCAAGAAATTCAAG
GTGCTGGGCAACACCGACCGGCACAGCATCAAGAAGAACCTGATCGGAGCCCTGCTGTTCGACAGCGGCG
AAACAGCCGAGGCCACCCGGCTGAAGAGAACCGCCAGAAGAAGATACACCAGACGGAAGAACCGGATCTG
CTATCTGCAAGAGATCTTCAGCAACGAGATGGCCAAGGTGGACGACAGCTTCTTCCACAGACTGGAAGAG
TCCTTCCTGGTGGAAGAGGATAAGAAGCACGAGCGGCACCCCATCTTCGGCAACATCGTGGACGAGGTGG
CCTACCACGAGAAGTACCCCACCATCTACCACCTGAGAAAGAAACTGGTGGACAGCACCGACAAGGCCGA
CCTGCGGCTGATCTATCTGGCCCTGGCCCACATGATCAAGTTCCGGGGCCACTTCCTGATCGAGGGCGAC
CTGAACCCCGACAACAGCGACGTGGACAAGCTGTTCATCCAGCTGGTGCAGACCTACAACCAGCTGTTCG
AGGAAAACCCCATCAACGCCAGCGGCGTGGACGCCAAGGCCATCCTGTCTGCCAGACTGAGCAAGAGCAG
ACGGCTGGAAAATCTGATCGCCCAGCTGCCCGGCGAGAAGAAGAATGGCCTGTTCGGAAACCTGATTGCC
CTGAGCCTGGGCCTGACCCCCAACTTCAAGAGCAACTTCGACCTGGCCGAGGATGCCAAACTGCAGCTGA
GCAAGGACACCTACGACGACGACCTGGACAACCTGCTGGCCCAGATCGGCGACCAGTACGCCGACCTGTT
TCTGGCCGCCAAGAACCTGTCCGACGCCATCCTGCTGAGCGACATCCTGAGAGTGAACACCGAGATCACC
AAGGCCCCCCTGAGCGCCTCTATGATCAAGAGATACGACGAGCACCACCAGGACCTGACCCTGCTGAAAG
CTCTCGTGCGGCAGCAGCTGCCTGAGAAGTACAAAGAGATTTTCTTCGACCAGAGCAAGAACGGCTACGC
CGGCTACATTGACGGCGGAGCCAGCCAGGAAGAGTTCTACAAGTTCATCAAGCCCATCCTGGAAAAGATG
GACGGCACCGAGGAACTGCTCGTGAAGCTGAACAGAGAGGACCTGCTGCGGAAGCAGCGGACCTTCGACA
ACGGCAGCATCCCCCACCAGATCCACCTGGGAGAGCTGCACGCCATTCTGCGGCGGCAGGAAGATTTTTA
CCCATTCCTGAAGGACAACCGGGAAAAGATCGAGAAGATCCTGACCTTCCGCATCCCCTACTACGTGGGC
CCTCTGGCCAGGGGAAACAGCAGATTCGCCTGGATGACCAGAAAGAGCGAGGAAACCATCACCCCCTGGA
ACTTCGAGGAAGTGGTGGACAAGGGCGCTTCCGCCCAGAGCTTCATCGAGCGGATGACCAACTTCGATAA
GAACCTGCCCAACGAGAAGGTGCTGCCCAAGCACAGCCTGCTGTACGAGTACTTCACCGTGTATAACGAG
CTGACCAAAGTGAAATACGTGACCGAGGGAATGAGAAAGCCCGCCTTCCTGAGCGGCGAGCAGAAAAAGG
CCATCGTGGACCTGCTGTTCAAGACCAACCGGAAAGTGACCGTGAAGCAGCTGAAAGAGGACTACTTCAA
GAAAATCGAGTGCTTCGACTCCGTGGAAATCTCCGGCGTGGAAGATCGGTTCAACGCCTCCCTGGGCACA
TACCACGATCTGCTGAAAATTATCAAGGACAAGGACTTCCTGGACAATGAGGAAAACGAGGACATTCTGG
AAGATATCGTGCTGACCCTGACACTGTTTGAGGACAGAGAGATGATCGAGGAACGGCTGAAAACCTATGC
CCACCTGTTCGACGACAAAGTGATGAAGCAGCTGAAGCGGCGGAGATACACCGGCTGGGGCAGGCTGAGC
CGGAAGCTGATCAACGGCATCCGGGACAAGCAGTCCGGCAAGACAATCCTGGATTTCCTGAAGTCCGACG
GCTTCGCCAACAGAAACTTCATGCAGCTGATCCACGACGACAGCCTGACCTTTAAAGAGGACATCCAGAA
AGCCCAGGTGTCCGGCCAGGGCGATAGCCTGCACGAGCACATTGCCAATCTGGCCGGCAGCCCCGCCATT
AAGAAGGGCATCCTGCAGACAGTGAAGGTGGTGGACGAGCTCGTGAAAGTGATGGGCCGGCACAAGCCCG
AGAACATCGTGATCGAAATGGCCAGAGAGAACCAGACCACCCAGAAGGGACAGAAGAACAGCCGCGAGAG
AATGAAGCGGATCGAAGAGGGCATCAAAGAGCTGGGCAGCCAGATCCTGAAAGAACACCCCGTGGAAAAC
ACCCAGCTGCAGAACGAGAAGCTGTACCTGTACTACCTGCAGAATGGGCGGGATATGTACGTGGACCAGG
AACTGGACATCAACCGGCTGTCCGACTACGATGTGGACCATATCGTGCCTCAGAGCTTTCTGAAGGACGA
CTCCATCGACAACAAGGTGCTGACCAGAAGCGACAAGAACCGGGGCAAGAGCGACAACGTGCCCTCCGAA
GAGGTCGTGAAGAAGATGAAGAACTACTGGCGGCAGCTGCTGAACGCCAAGCTGATTACCCAGAGAAAGT
TCGACAATCTGACCAAGGCCGAGAGAGGCGGCCTGAGCGAACTGGATAAGGCCGGCTTCATCAAGAGACA
GCTGGTGGAAACCCGGCAGATCACAAAGCACGTGGCACAGATCCTGGACTCCCGGATGAACACTAAGTAC
GACGAGAATGACAAGCTGATCCGGGAAGTGAAAGTGATCACCCTGAAGTCCAAGCTGGTGTCCGATTTCC
GGAAGGATTTCCAGTTTTACAAAGTGCGCGAGATCAACAACTACCACCACGCCCACGACGCCTACCTGAA
CGCCGTCGTGGGAACCGCCCTGATCAAAAAGTACCCTAAGCTGGAAAGCGAGTTCGTGTACGGCGACTAC
AAGGTGTACGACGTGCGGAAGATGATCGCCAAGAGCGAGCAGGAAATCGGCAAGGCTACCGCCAAGTACT
TCTTCTACAGCAACATCATGAACTTTTTCAAGACCGAGATTACCCTGGCCAACGGCGAGATCCGGAAGCG
GCCTCTGATCGAGACAAACGGCGAAACCGGGGAGATCGTGTGGGATAAGGGCCGGGATTTTGCCACCGTG
CGGAAAGTGCTGAGCATGCCCCAAGTGAATATCGTGAAAAAGACCGAGGTGCAGACAGGCGGCTTCAGCA
AAGAGTCTATCCTGCCCAAGAGGAACAGCGATAAGCTGATCGCCAGAAAGAAGGACTGGGACCCTAAGAA
GTACGGCGGCTTCGACAGCCCCACCGTGGCCTATTCTGTGCTGGTGGTGGCCAAAGTGGAAAAGGGCAAG
TCCAAGAAACTGAAGAGTGTGAAAGAGCTGCTGGGGATCACCATCATGGAAAGAAGCAGCTTCGAGAAGA
ATCCCATCGACTTTCTGGAAGCCAAGGGCTACAAAGAAGTGAAAAAGGACCTGATCATCAAGCTGCCTAA
GTACTCCCTGTTCGAGCTGGAAAACGGCCGGAAGAGAATGCTGGCCTCTGCCGGCGAACTGCAGAAGGGA
AACGAACTGGCCCTGCCCTCCAAATATGTGAACTTCCTGTACCTGGCCAGCCACTATGAGAAGCTGAAGG
GCTCCCCCGAGGATAATGAGCAGAAACAGCTGTTTGTGGAACAGCACAAGCACTACCTGGACGAGATCAT
CGAGCAGATCAGCGAGTTCTCCAAGAGAGTGATCCTGGCCGACGCTAATCTGGACAAAGTGCTGTCCGCC
TACAACAAGCACCGGGATAAGCCCATCAGAGAGCAGGCCGAGAATATCATCCACCTGTTTACCCTGACCA
ATCTGGGAGCCCCTGCCGCCTTCAAGTACTTTGACACCACCATCGACCGGAAGAGGTACACCAGCACCAA
AGAGGTGCTGGACGCCACCCTGATCCACCAGAGCATCACCGGCCTGTACGAGACACGGATCGACCTGTCT
CAGCTGGGAGGCGACAAGCGACCTGCCGCCACAAAGAAGGCTGGACAGGCTAAGAAGAAGAAAGATTACA
AAGACGATGACGATAAGGGATCCGGCGCAACAAACTTCTCTCTGCTGAAACAAGCCGGAGATGTCGAAGA
GAATCCTGGACCGACCGAGTACAAGCCCACGGTGCGCCTCGCCACCCGCGACGACGTCCCCAGGGCCGTA
CGCACCCTCGCCGCCGCGTTCGCCGACTACCCCGCCACGCGCCACACCGTCGATCCGGACCGCCACATCG
AGCGGGTCACCGAGCTGCAAGAACTCTTCCTCACGCGCGTCGGGCTCGACATCGGCAAGGTGTGGGTCGC
GGACGACGGCGCCGCGGTGGCGGTCTGGACCACGCCGGAGAGCGTCGAAGCGGGGGCGGTGTTCGCCGAG
ATCGGCCCGCGCATGGCCGAGTTGAGCGGTTCCCGGCTGGCCGCGCAGCAACAGATGGAAGGCCTCCTGG
CGCCGCACCGGCCCAAGGAGCCCGCGTGGTTCCTGGCCACCGTCGGAGTCTCGCCCGACCACCAGGGCAA
GGGTCTGGGCAGCGCCGTCGTGCTCCCCGGAGTGGAGGCGGCCGAGCGCGCCGGGGTGCCCGCCTTCCTG
GAGACCTCCGCGCCCCGCAACCTCCCCTTCTACGAGCGGCTCGGCTTCACCGTCACCGCCGACGTCGAGG
TGCCCGAAGGACCGCGCACCTGGTGCATGACCCGCAAGCCCGGTGCCTGAACGCGTTAAGTCGACAATCA
ACCTCTGGATTACAAAATTTGTGAAAGATTGACTGGTATTCTTAACTATGTTGCTCCTTTTACGCTATGT
GGATACGCTGCTTTAATGCCTTTGTATCATGCTATTGCTTCCCGTATGGCTTTCATTTTCTCCTCCTTGT
ATAAATCCTGGTTGCTGTCTCTTTATGAGGAGTTGTGGCCCGTTGTCAGGCAACGTGGCGTGGTGTGCAC
TGTGTTTGCTGACGCAACCCCCACTGGTTGGGGCATTGCCACCACCTGTCAGCTCCTTTCCGGGACTTTC
GCTTTCCCCCTCCCTATTGCCACGGCGGAACTCATCGCCGCCTGCCTTGCCCGCTGCTGGACAGGGGCTC
GGCTGTTGGGCACTGACAATTCCGTGGTGTTGTCGGGGAAATCATCGTCCTTTCCTTGGCTGCTCGCCTG
TGTTGCCACCTGGATTCTGCGCGGGACGTCCTTCTGCTACGTCCCTTCGGCCCTCAATCCAGCGGACCTT
CCTTCCCGCGGCCTGCTGCCGGCTCTGCGGCCTCTTCCGCGTCTTCGCCTTCGCCCTCAGACGAGTCGGA
TCTCCCTTTGGGCCGCCTCCCCGCGTCGACTTTAAGACCAATGACTTACAAGGCAGCTGTAGATCTTAGC
CACTTTTTAAAAGAAAAGGGGGGACTGGAAGGGCTAATTCACTCCCAACGAAGACAAGATCTGCTTTTTG
CTTGTACTGGGTCTCTCTGGTTAGACCAGATCTGAGCCTGGGAGCTCTCTGGCTAACTAGGGAACCCACT
GCTTAAGCCTCAATAAAGCTTGCCTTGAGTGCTTCAAGTAGTGTGTGCCCGTCTGTTGTGTGACTCTGGT
AACTAGAGATCCCTCAGACCCTTTTAGTCAGTGTGGAAAATCTCTAGCAGGGCCCGTTTAAACCCGCTGA
TCAGCCTCGACTGTGCCTTCTAGTTGCCAGCCATCTGTTGTTTGCCCCTCCCCCGTGCCTTCCTTGACCC
TGGAAGGTGCCACTCCCACTGTCCTTTCCTAATAAAATGAGGAAATTGCATCGCATTGTCTGAGTAGGTG
TCATTCTATTCTGGGGGGTGGGGTGGGGCAGGACAGCAAGGGGGAGGATTGGGAAGACAATAGCAGGCAT
GCTGGGGATGCGGTGGGCTCTATGGCTTCTGAGGCGGAAAGAACCAGCTGGGGCTCTAGGGGGTATCCCC
[124 nt withheld, positions 8471-8594]
C
[91 nt withheld, positions 8596-8686]
A
[49 nt withheld, positions 8688-8736]
CCTTTGACGTTGGAGTCCACGTTCTTT
[37 nt withheld, positions 8764-8800]
ACCCTATCTCGGTCTATTCTTTTGATTTATAAGGGATTTTGCCGATTTCGGCCTATTGGTTAAAAAATGA
GCTGATTTAACAAAAATTTAACGCGAATTAATTCTGTGGAATGTGTGTCAGTTAGGGTGTGGAAAGTCCC
CAGGCTCCCCAGCAGGCAGAAGTATGCAAAGCATGCATCTCAATTAGTCAGCAACCAGGTGTGGAAAGTC
CCCAGGCTCCCCAGCAGGCAGAAGTATGCAAAGCATGCATCTCAATTAGTCAGCAACCATAGTCCCGCCC
CTAACTCCGCCCATCCCGCCCCTAACTCCGCCCAGTTCCGCCCATTCTCCGCCCCATGGCTGACTAATTT
TTTTTATTTATGCAGAGGCCGAGGCCGCCTCTGCCTCTGAGCTATTCCAGAAGTAGTGAGGAGGCTTTTT
TGGAGGCCTAGGCTTTTGCAAAAAGCTCCCGGGAGCTTGTATATCCATTTTCGGATCTGATCAGCACGTG
TTGACAATTAATCATCGGCATAGTATATCGGCATAGTATAATACGACAAGGTGAGGAACTAAACCATGGC
CAAGTTGACCAGTGCCGTTCCGGTGCTCACCGCGCGCGACGTCGCCGGAGCGGTCGAGTTCTGGACCGAC
CGGCTCGGGTTCTCCCGGGACTTCGTGGAGGACGACTTCGCCGGTGTGGTCCGGGACGACGTGACCCTGT
TCATCAGCGCGGTCCAGGACCAGGTGGTGCCGGACAACACCCTGGCCTGGGTGTGGGTGCGCGGCCTGGA
CGAGCTGTACGCCGAGTGGTCGGAGGTCGTGTCCACGAACTTCCGGGACGCCTCCGGGCCGGCCATGACC
GAGATCGGCGAGCAGCCGTGGGGGCGGGAGTTCGCCCTGCGCGACCCGGCCGGCAACTGCGTGCACTTCG
TGGCCGAGGAGCAGGACTGACACGTGCTACGAGATTTCGATTCCACCGCCGCCTTCTATGAAAGGTTGGG
CTTCGGAATCGTTTTCCGGGACGCCGGCTGGATGATCCTCCAGCGCGGGGATCTCATGCTGGAGTTCTTC
GCCCACCCCAACTTGTTTATTGCAGCTTATAATGGTTACAAATAAAGCAATAGCATCACAAATTTCACAA
ATAAAGCATTTTTTTCACTGCATTCTAGTTGTGGTTTGTCCAAACTCATCAATGTATCTTATCATGTCTG
TATACCGTCGACCTCTAGCTAGAGCTTGGCGTAATCATGGTCATAGCTGTTTCCTGTGTGAAATTGTTAT
CCGCTCACAATTCCACACAACATACGAGCCGGAAGCATAAAGTGTAAAGCCTGGGGTGCCTAATGAGTGA
GCTAACTCACATTAATTGCGTTGCGCTCACTGCCCGCTTTCCAGTCGGGAAACCTGTCGTGCCAGCTGCA
TTAATGAATCGGCCAACGCGCGGGGAGAGGCGGTTTGCGTATTGGGCGCTCTTCCGCTTCCTCGCTCACT
GACTCGCTGCGCTCGGTCGTTCGGCTGCGGCGAGCGGTATCAGCTCACTCAAAGGCGGTAATACGGTTAT
CCACAGAATCAGGGGATAACGCAGGAAAGAACATGTGAGCAAAAGGCCAGCAAAAGGCCAGGAACCGTAA
AAAGGCCGCGTTGCTGGCGTTTTTCCATAGGCTCCGCCCCCCTGACGAGCATCACAAAAATCGACGCTCA
AGTCAGAGGTGGCGAAACCCGACAGGACTATAAAGATACCAGGCGTTTCCCCCTGGAAGCTCCCTCGTGC
GCTCTCCTGTTCCGACCCTGCCGCTTACCGGATACCTGTCCGCCTTTCTCCCTTCGGGAAGCGTGGCGCT
TTCTCATAGCTCACGCTGTAGGTATCTCAGTTCGGTGTAGGTCGTTCGCTCCAAGCTGGGCTGTGTGCAC
GAACCCCCCGTTCAGCCCGACCGCTGCGCCTTATCCGGTAACTATCGTCTTGAGTCCAACCCGGTAAGAC
ACGACTTATCGCCACTGGCAGCAGCCACTGGTAACAGGATTAGCAGAGCGAGGTATGTAGGCGGTGCTAC
AGAGTTCTTGAAGTGGTGGCCTAACTACGGCTACACTAGAAGAACAGTATTTGGTATCTGCGCTCTGCTG
AAGCCAGTTACCTTCGGAAAAAGAGTTGGTAGCTCTTGATCCGGCAAACAAACCACCGCTGGTAGCGGTG
GTTTTTTTGTTTGCAAGCAGCAGATTACGCGCAGAAAAAAAGGATCTCAAGAAGATCCTTTGATCTTTTC
TACGGGGTCTGACGCTCAGTGGAACGAAAACTCACGTTAAGGGATTTTGGTCATGAGATTATCAAAAAGG
ATCTTCACCTAGATCCTTTTAAATTAAAAATGAAGTTTTAAATCAATCTAAAGTATATATGAGTAAACTT
GGTCTGACAGTTACCAATGCTTAATCAGTGAGGCACCTATCTCAGCGATCTGTCTATTTCGTTCATCCAT
AGTTGCCTGACTCCCCGTCGTGTAGATAACTACGATACGGGAGGGCTTACCATCTGGCCCCAGTGCTGCA
ATGATACCGCGAGACCCACGCTCACCGGCTCCAGATTTATCAGCAATAAACCAGCCAGCCGGAAGGGCCG
AGCGCAGAAGTGGTCCTGCAACTTTATCCGCCTCCATCCAGTCTATTAATTGTTGCCGGGAAGCTAGAGT
AAGTAGTTCGCCAGTTAATAGTTTGCGCAACGTTGTTGCCATTGCTACAGGCATCGTGGTGTCACGCTCG
TCGTTTGGTATGGCTTCATTCAGCTCCGGTTCCCAACGATCAAGGCGAGTTACATGATCCCCCATGTTGT
GCAAAAAAGCGGTTAGCTCCTTCGGTCCTCCGATCGTTGTCAGAAGTAAGTTGGCCGCAGTGTTATCACT
CATGGTTATGGCAGCACTGCATAATTCTCTTACTGTCATGCCATCCGTAAGATGCTTTTCTGTGACTGGT
GAGTACTCAACCAAGTCATTCTGAGAATAGTGTATGCGGCGACCGAGTTGCTCTTGCCCGGCGTCAATAC
GGGATAATACCGCGCCACATAGCAGAACTTTAAAAGTGCTCATCATTGGAAAACGTTCTTCGGGGCGAAA
ACTCTCAAGGATCTTACCGCTGTTGAGATCCAGTTCGATGTAACCCACTCGTGCACCCAACTGATCTTCA
GCATCTTTTACTTTCACCAGCGTTTCTGGGTGAGCAAAAACAGGAAGGCAAAATGCCGCAAAAAAGGGAA
TAAGGGCGACACGGAAATGTTGAATACTCATACTCTTCCTTTTTCAATATTATTGAAGCATTTATCAGGG
TTATTGTCTCATGAGCGGATACATATTTGAATGTATTTAGAAAAATAAACAAATAGGGGTTCCGCGCACA
TTTCCCCGAAAAGTGCCACCTGACGTCGACGGATCGGGAGATCTCCCGATCCCCTATGGTGCACTCTCAG
TACAATCTGCTCTGATGCCGCATAGTTAAGCCAGTATCTGCTCCCTGCTTGTGTGTTGGAGGTCGCTGAG
TAGTGCGCGAGCAAAATTTAAGCTACAACAAGGCAAGGCTTGACCGACAATTGCATGAAGAATCTGCTTA
GGGTTAGGCGTTTTGCGCTGCTTCGCGATGTACGGGCCAGATATACGCGTTGACATTGATTATTGACTAG
TTATTAATAGTAATCAATTACGGGGTCATTAGTTCATAGCCCATATATGGAGTTCCGCGTTACATAACTT
ACGGTAAATGGCCCGCCTGGCTGACCGCCCAACGACCCCCGCCCATTGACGTCAATAATGACGTATGTTC
CCATAGTAACGCCAATAGGGACTTTCCATTGACGTCAATGGGTGGAGTATTTACGGTAAACTGCCCACTT
GGCAGTACATCAAGTGTATCATATGCCAAGTACGCCCCCTATTGACGTCAATGACGGTAAATGGCCCGCC
TGGCATTATGCCCAGTACATGACCTTATGGGACTTTCCTACTTGGCAGTACATCTACGTATTAGTCATCG
CTATTACCATGGTGATGCGGTTTTGGCAGTACATCAATGGGCGTGGATAGCGGTTTGACTCACGGGGATT
TCCAAGTCTCCACCCCATTGACGTCAATGGGAGTTTGTTTTGGCACCAAAATCAACGGGACTTTCCAAAA
TGTCGTAACAACTCCGCCCCATTGACGCAAATGGGCGGTAGGCGTGTACGGTGGGAGGTCTATATAAGCA
GCGCGTTTTGCCT
Features (pLannotate 1.2.2; 33 found; start..end, strand, type, name):
      6..186     +  LTR            5' LTR (truncated): truncated 5' long terminal repeat (LTR) from HIV-1
    233..358     +  misc_feature   HIV-1 Ψ: packaging signal of human immunodeficiency virus type 1
    342..705     +  CDS            HIV-1 gag (fragment): gag protein from human immunodeficiency virus 1; gag
    851..1084    +  misc_feature   RRE: The Rev response element (RRE) of HIV-1 allows for Rev-dependent mRNA export from the nucleus to the cytoplasm.
   1461..1561    +  CDS            Rev (fragment): human immunodeficiency virus 1 (HIV-1) Rev protein; rev; enhances nuclear export of unspliced and incompletely spliced viral mRNAs
   1611..1728    +  misc_feature   cPPT/CTS: central polypurine tract and central termination sequence of HIV-1
   1779..2019    +  promoter       U6 promoter: RNA polymerase III promoter for human U6 snRNA
   2049..2124    +  misc_RNA       gRNA scaffold: guide RNA scaffold for the Streptococcus pyogenes CRISPR/Cas9 system
   2142..2160    +  CDS            small t antigen (fragment): SV40 (simian virus 40) small t antigen
   2186..2397    +  promoter       EF-1α core promoter: core promoter for human elongation factor EF-1α
   2422..6525    +  CDS            Cas9: Cas9 (Csn1) endonuclease from the Streptococcus pyogenes Type II CRISPR/Cas system generates RNA-guided double strand breaks in DNA
   6663..7260    +  CDS            PuroR (fragment): puromycin N-acetyltransferase; pac from Streptomyces; confers resistance to puromycin
   7276..7864    +  misc_feature   WPRE: woodchuck hepatitis virus posttranscriptional regulatory element
   7915..7934    +  misc_feature   cPPT/CTS (fragment): central polypurine tract and central termination sequence of HIV-1
   7936..8169    +  LTR            3' LTR (ΔU3): self-inactivating 3' long terminal repeat (LTR) from HIV-1
   8201..8425    +  polyA_signal   bGH poly(A) signal: bovine growth hormone polyadenylation signal
   8429..8450    +  promoter       SV40 promoter (fragment): SV40 enhancer and early promoter
   8471..8899    +  rep_origin     f1 ori (sequence partly withheld): f1 bacteriophage origin of replication; arrow indicates direction of (+) strand synthesis
   8913..9242    +  promoter       SV40 promoter: SV40 enhancer and early promoter
   9290..9337    +  promoter       EM7 promoter: synthetic bacterial promoter&nbsp
   9356..9730    +  CDS            BleoR: antibiotic-binding protein; Sh ble from Streptoalloteichus hindustanus; confers resistance to bleomycin, phleomycin, and Zeocin™
   9740..9865    +  CDS            ble (fragment): BLE_KLEPN - Experimental evidence at protein level: Swiss-Prot protein existence level 1. Binding protein with a strong affinity to the bleomycin family of antibiotics. Binds to CL990; an antimitotic-antibiotic compound. From Klebsiella pneumoniae.
   9860..9981    +  polyA_signal   SV40 poly(A) signal: SV40 polyadenylation signal
  10052..10074   -  protein_bind   lac operator (fragment): The lac repressor binds to the lac operator to inhibit transcription in E. coli. This inhibition can be relieved by adding lactose or isopropyl-β-D-thiogalactopyranoside (IPTG). lac repressor encoded by lacI
  10078..10108   -  promoter       lac promoter: promoter for the E. coli lac operon
  10123..10144   -  protein_bind   CAP binding site: CAP binding activates transcription in the presence of cAMP. E. coli catabolite activator protein
  10157..10249   -  CDS            lacI (fragment): lac repressor; lacI; The lac repressor binds to the lac operator to inhibit transcription in E. coli. This inhibition can be relieved by adding lactose or isopropyl-β-D-thiogalactopyranoside (IPTG).
  10432..11020   -  rep_origin     ori: high-copy-number ColE1/pMB1/pBR322/pUC origin of replication
  11191..12051   -  CDS            AmpR: β-lactamase; bla; confers resistance to ampicillin, carbenicillin, and related antibiotics
  12052..12156   -  promoter       AmpR promoter: bla
  12215..12267   -  misc_feature   bom (fragment): basis of mobility region from pBR322
  12422..12801   +  enhancer       CMV enhancer: human cytomegalovirus immediate early enhancer
  12802..13001   +  promoter       CMV promoter: human cytomegalovirus (CMV) immediate early promoter
