[The description below was written by a language model from this plasmid's Addgene catalogue record and pLannotate feature annotations shown in this document.]
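Description:
lentiCRISPR v2-sgFSP1 is a third-generation-style, self-inactivating HIV-1 lentiviral transfer plasmid built on the lentiCRISPR v2 backbone. It delivers both Streptococcus pyogenes Cas9 and a single guide RNA from one vector in order to knock out human FSP1 (ferroptosis suppressor protein 1, encoded by AIFM2) in mammalian cells. In bacteria it is maintained through a high-copy ColE1/pUC-type origin with ampicillin selection (AmpR), and an f1 origin is also present. The catalogue lists the size as about 12 kb, whereas the sequenced record is roughly 13 kb.

The viral genome is transcribed from a CMV enhancer/promoter placed upstream of a truncated 5' LTR. It carries the Ψ packaging signal with a gag fragment, the RRE for Rev-dependent nuclear export, and the cPPT/CTS, and it ends in a ΔU3 3' LTR that inactivates LTR promoter activity after integration. Within this unit, a human U6 Pol III promoter drives the FSP1-targeting spacer fused to the Cas9 gRNA scaffold. Downstream, an EF-1α core promoter drives Cas9, followed by a puromycin N-acetyltransferase coding region, so transduced cells can be selected with puromycin. The element linking Cas9 to PuroR is not annotated in the feature table. A WPRE sits after this cassette to enhance transcript expression. Outside the LTRs, the backbone carries a bGH poly(A) signal and an SV40/EM7-driven bleomycin/Zeocin resistance cassette, which is not packaged into virus.

The construct was deposited with a study of ferroptosis defence mechanisms in cancer. It is suited to making FSP1-deficient human cell lines by lentiviral transduction.
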