Addgene plasmid #186026: lentiCRISPR v2-sgFSP1
Purpose: knock out FSP1 in mammalian cells
Depositing lab: Boyi Gan. Depositing organization: University of Texas MD Anderson Cancer Center. Publication: DHODH-mediated ferroptosis defence is a targetable vulnerability in cancer. Mao C, Liu X, Zhang Y, Lei G, Yan Y, Lee H, Koppula P, Wu S, Zhuang L, Fang B, Poyurovsky MV, Olszewski K, Gan B. Nature. 2021 May;593(7860):586-590. doi: 10.1038/s41586-021-03539-7. Epub 2021 May 12. PubMed 33981038.
Backbone
  Vector backbone: lentiCRISPR v2
  Backbone manufacturer: Feng Zhang
  Backbone size w/o insert (bp): 12000
  Total vector size (bp): 12000
  Vector type: Lentiviral, CRISPR
  Selectable markers: Puromycin
Growth in bacteria
  Bacterial resistance: Ampicillin, 100 μg/mL
  Growth temperature: 37°C
  Growth strain: NEB Stable
  Copy number: High Copy
Gene/Insert
  Gene/Insert name: Ferroptosis Suppressor Protein 1 (alt name: FSP1)
  gRNA/shRNA sequence: AGGTCTCGGTGGAATCGGGA
  Species: H. sapiens (human)
  Entrez Gene: AIFM2 (a.k.a. AMID, FSP1, PRG3)
  Promoter: U6
  Cloning method: Unknown
  Sequencing primers: 5′ U6
Terms and licenses: Academic/Nonprofit Terms; Industry Terms: Not Available to Industry
How to cite: lentiCRISPR v2-sgFSP1 was a gift from Boyi Gan (Addgene plasmid # 186026 ; http://n2t.net/addgene:186026 ; RRID:Addgene_186026)
